Addgene plasmid #172454: GFP-FKBP-TPD54
Purpose: Expression of Tumor Protein D52 like 2 (TPD54/TPD52L2) with N-terminal GFP-FKBP tag
Depositing lab: Stephen Royle. Depositing organization: University of Warwick. Publication: Intracellular nanovesicles mediate alpha5beta1 integrin trafficking during cell migration. Larocque G, Moore DJ, Sittewelle M, Kuey C, Hetmanski JHR, La-Borde PJ, Wilson BJ, Clarke NI, Caswell PT, Royle SJ. J Cell Biol. 2021 Oct 4;220(10). pii: 212493. doi: 10.1083/jcb.202009028. Epub 2021 Jul 21. PubMed 34287617.
Backbone
  Vector backbone: pEGFP-C1
  Modifications to backbone: EGFP-FKBP
  Vector type: Mammalian Expression
  Selectable markers: Neomycin (select with G418)
Growth in bacteria
  Bacterial resistance: Kanamycin, 50 μg/mL
  Growth temperature: 37°C
  Growth strain: DH5alpha
  Copy number: High Copy
Gene/Insert
  Gene/Insert name: TPD54 (alt names: TPD52L2; Tumor Protein D52 protein like 2)
  Species: H. sapiens (human)
  GenBank ID: BC006804.1
  Entrez Gene: TPD52L2 (a.k.a. D54, TPD54)
  Promoter: CMV
  Tag / fusion protein: GFP-FKBP (N terminal on backbone)
  Cloning method: Restriction Enzyme; 5′ cloning site XhoI (not destroyed); 3′ cloning site MfeI (not destroyed)
  Sequencing primers: 5′ -
Resource information
  A portion of this plasmid was derived from a plasmid made by: pCMV-Sport6-TPD52L2 (Open Biosystems clone MHS1010-57728)
Terms and licenses: Academic/Nonprofit Terms; Industry Terms: Not Available to Industry
How to cite: GFP-FKBP-TPD54 was a gift from Stephen Royle (Addgene plasmid # 172454 ; http://n2t.net/addgene:172454 ; RRID:Addgene_172454)
