[The description below was written by a language model from this plasmid's Addgene catalogue record and pLannotate feature annotations shown in this document.]
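Description:
GFP-FKBP-TPD54 is a mammalian expression plasmid built on the pEGFP-C1 backbone, modified so that the EGFP coding sequence is followed by FKBP (human FKBP1A/FKBP12). Human TPD54 (TPD52L2, tumor protein D52-like 2) was inserted downstream between XhoI and MfeI sites, with a short remnant of the multiple cloning site acting as the junction. The result is a single open reading frame encoding EGFP-FKBP-TPD54, with both tags at the N terminus of TPD54. Transcription is driven by the human cytomegalovirus immediate-early enhancer and promoter and terminated by the SV40 polyadenylation signal. The TPD54 sequence was derived from a commercial cDNA clone.

The plasmid replicates at high copy in E. coli through a ColE1/pUC-type origin and also carries an f1 origin for single-stranded DNA production. A single NeoR/KanR cassette serves both hosts: a bacterial (bla-type) promoter gives kanamycin resistance in bacteria, while the SV40 enhancer/early promoter and HSV TK poly(A) signal allow G418 selection of transfected mammalian cells. The small ble and bGH poly(A) fragments in the annotation are partial matches in the backbone rather than functional elements.

The record states the purpose simply as expression of TPD54 with an N-terminal GFP-FKBP tag. EGFP allows the fusion to be followed by fluorescence microscopy, and an FKBP domain is commonly used for rapamycin-induced heterodimerization with an FRB-tagged partner, for example to relocalize a protein within the cell. The record does not describe a specific application of this kind. The associated publication concerns intracellular nanovesicles and integrin trafficking during cell migration.
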