Features (pLannotate 1.2.2; 15 found; start..end, strand, type, name):
     61..364     +  enhancer       CMV enhancer: human cytomegalovirus immediate early enhancer
    365..568     +  promoter       CMV promoter: human cytomegalovirus (CMV) immediate early promoter
    613..1329    +  CDS            EGFP: EGFP is a basic (constitutively fluorescent) green fluorescent protein published in 1996, derived from Aequorea victoria. It is reported to be a rapidly-maturing weak dimer with moderate acid sensitivity.
   1375..1698    +  CDS            FKBP1A: FKB1A_HUMAN - Also known as FKBP1, FKBP12. Experimental evidence at protein level: Swiss-Prot protein existence level 1. Keeps in an inactive conformation TGFBR1, the TGF-beta type I serine/threonine kinase receptor, preventing TGF-beta receptor activation in absence of ligand. Recruits SMAD7 to ACVR1B which prevents the association of SMAD2 and SMAD3 with the activin receptor complex, thereby blocking the activin signal. May modulate the RYR1 calcium channel activity. PPIases accelerate the folding of proteins. It catalyzes the cis-trans isomerization of proline imidic peptide bonds in oligop
   1708..1726    +  misc_feature   MCS (fragment): multiple cloning site
   1729..2346    +  CDS            TPD52L2: TPD54_HUMAN - Experimental evidence at protein level: Swiss-Prot protein existence level 1. From Homo sapiens (Human).
   2364..2485    +  polyA_signal   SV40 poly(A) signal: SV40 polyadenylation signal
   2519..2947    -  rep_origin     f1 ori (sequence partly withheld): f1 bacteriophage origin of replication; arrow indicates direction of (+) strand synthesis
   2974..3078    +  promoter       AmpR promoter: bla
   3080..3437    +  promoter       SV40 promoter: SV40 enhancer and early promoter
   3472..4266    +  CDS            NeoR/KanR: aminoglycoside phosphotransferase from Tn5; aph(3')-II (or nptII); confers resistance to neomycin, kanamycin, and G418 (Geneticin®)
   4287..4439    +  CDS            ble (fragment): BLE_KLEPN - Experimental evidence at protein level: Swiss-Prot protein existence level 1. Binding protein with a strong affinity to the bleomycin family of antibiotics. Binds to CL990; an antimitotic-antibiotic compound. From Klebsiella pneumoniae.
   4498..4545    +  polyA_signal   HSV TK poly(A) signal: herpes simplex virus thymidine kinase polyadenylation signal (Cole and Stacy, 1985)
   4636..4652    -  polyA_signal   bGH poly(A) signal (fragment): bovine growth hormone polyadenylation signal
   4874..5462    +  rep_origin     ori: high-copy-number ColE1/pMB1/pBR322/pUC origin of replication
>Addgene plasmid #172454 | GFP-FKBP-TPD54 | addgene full sequence | sequence record 339201 | Addgene NGS Result
TAGTTATTAATAGTAATCAATTACGGGGTCATTAGTTCATAGCCCATATATGGAGTTCCGCGTTACATAA
CTTACGGTAAATGGCCCGCCTGGCTGACCGCCCAACGACCCCCGCCCATTGACGTCAATAATGACGTATG
TTCCCATAGTAACGCCAATAGGGACTTTCCATTGACGTCAATGGGTGGAGTATTTACGGTAAACTGCCCA
CTTGGCAGTACATCAAGTGTATCATATGCCAAGTACGCCCCCTATTGACGTCAATGACGGTAAATGGCCC
GCCTGGCATTATGCCCAGTACATGACCTTATGGGACTTTCCTACTTGGCAGTACATCTACGTATTAGTCA
TCGCTATTACCATGGTGATGCGGTTTTGGCAGTACATCAATGGGCGTGGATAGCGGTTTGACTCACGGGG
ATTTCCAAGTCTCCACCCCATTGACGTCAATGGGAGTTTGTTTTGGCACCAAAATCAACGGGACTTTCCA
AAATGTCGTAACAACTCCGCCCCATTGACGCAAATGGGCGGTAGGCGTGTACGGTGGGAGGTCTATATAA
GCAGAGCTGGTTTAGTGAACCGTCAGATCCGCTAGCGCTACCGGTCGCCACCATGGTGAGCAAGGGCGAG
GAGCTGTTCACCGGGGTGGTGCCCATCCTGGTCGAGCTGGACGGCGACGTAAACGGCCACAAGTTCAGCG
TGTCCGGCGAGGGCGAGGGCGATGCCACCTACGGCAAGCTGACCCTGAAGTTCATCTGCACCACCGGCAA
GCTGCCCGTGCCCTGGCCCACCCTCGTGACCACCCTGACCTACGGCGTGCAGTGCTTCAGCCGCTACCCC
GACCACATGAAGCAGCACGACTTCTTCAAGTCCGCCATGCCCGAAGGCTACGTCCAGGAGCGCACCATCT
TCTTCAAGGACGACGGCAACTACAAGACCCGCGCCGAGGTGAAGTTCGAGGGCGACACCCTGGTGAACCG
CATCGAGCTGAAGGGCATCGACTTCAAGGAGGACGGCAACATCCTGGGGCACAAGCTGGAGTACAACTAC
AACAGCCACAACGTCTATATCATGGCCGACAAGCAGAAGAACGGCATCAAGGTGAACTTCAAGATCCGCC
ACAACATCGAGGACGGCAGCGTGCAGCTCGCCGACCACTACCAGCAGAACACCCCCATCGGCGACGGCCC
CGTGCTGCTGCCCGACAACCACTACCTGAGCACCCAGTCCGCCCTGAGCAAAGACCCCAACGAGAAGCGC
GATCACATGGTCCTGCTGGAGTTCGTGACCGCCGCCGGGATCACTCTCGGCATGGACGAGCTGTACCGAA
TCGATGTGAATGGGGGCCCTGAACCCGCCAAGAACCTGTACACCATGGGAGTGCAGGTGGAAACCATCTC
CCCAGGAGACGGGCGCACCTTCCCCAAGCGCGGCCAGACCTGCGTGGTGCACTACACCGGGATGCTTGAA
GATGGAAAGAAATTTGATTCCTCCCGGGACAGAAACAAGCCCTTTAAGTTTATGCTAGGCAAGCAGGAGG
TGATCCGAGGCTGGGAAGAAGGGGTTGCCCAGATGAGTGTGGGTCAGAGAGCCAAACTGACTATATCTCC
AGATTATGCCTATGGTGCCACTGGGCACCCAGGCATCATCCCACCACATGCCACTCTCGTCTTCGATGTG
GAGCTTCTAAAACTGGAACGGTACAAGTCCGGACTCAGATCTCGAGACATGGACTCCGCCGGCCAAGATA
TCAACCTGAATTCTCCTAACAAAGGTCTGCTGTCTGACTCCATGACGGATGTTCCTGTCGACACAGGTGT
GGCTGCCCGGACTCCTGCTGTTGAGGGTCTGACAGAGGCTGAGGAGGAGGAGCTCAGGGCTGAGCTTACC
AAGGTGGAAGAGGAAATTGTCACTCTGCGCCAGGTCCTGGCAGCCAAGGAGAGGCACTGTGGAGAGCTCA
AGAGGAGGCTGGGCCTCTCCACCCTGGGGGAGCTGAAACAGAACCTGTCCAGGAGCTGGCATGACGTGCA
GGTCTCTAGCGCCTATGTGAAAACTTCTGAGAAACTTGGAGAGTGGAATGAGAAAGTGACCCAGTCAGAC
CTCTACAAGAAGACTCAGGAAACTCTTTCACAGGCAGGACAGAAGACTTCAGCTGCCCTGTCCACAGTGG
GCTCTGCCATCAGCAGGAAGCTTGGAGACATGAGGAACTCTGCGACCTTCAAGTCGTTTGAGGACCGAGT
TGGGACCATAAAGTCTAAGGTTGTGGGTGACAGAGAGAACGGCAGTGACAACCTCCCTTCCTCAGCGGGG
AGTGGTGACAAGCCCCTGTCGGATCCCGCACCTTTCTAACAATTGTTGTTGTTAACTTGTTTATTGCAGC
TTATAATGGTTACAAATAAAGCAATAGCATCACAAATTTCACAAATAAAGCATTTTTTTCACTGCATTCT
AGTTGTGGTTTGTCCAAACTCATCAATGTATCTTAACGCGTAAATTGTAAGCGTTAATATTTTGTTAAAA
TTCGCGTTAAATTTTTGTTAAATCAGCTCATTTTTTAACCAATAGGCCGAAATCGGCAAAATCCCTTATA
AATCAAAAGAATAGACCGAGATAGGGT
[37 nt withheld, positions 2618-2654]
AAAGAACGTGGACTCCAACGTCAAAGG
[49 nt withheld, positions 2682-2730]
T
[91 nt withheld, positions 2732-2822]
G
[124 nt withheld, positions 2824-2947]
CAGGTGGCACTTTTCGGGGAAATGTGCGCGGAACCCCTATTTGTTTATTTTTCTAAATACATTCAAATAT
GTATCCGCTCATGAGACAATAACCCTGATAAATGCTTCAATAATATTGAAAAAGGAAGAGTCCTGAGGCG
GAAAGAACCAGCTGTGGAATGTGTGTCAGTTAGGGTGTGGAAAGTCCCCAGGCTCCCCAGCAGGCAGAAG
TATGCAAAGCATGCATCTCAATTAGTCAGCAACCAGGTGTGGAAAGTCCCCAGGCTCCCCAGCAGGCAGA
AGTATGCAAAGCATGCATCTCAATTAGTCAGCAACCATAGTCCCGCCCCTAACTCCGCCCATCCCGCCCC
TAACTCCGCCCAGTTCCGCCCATTCTCCGCCCCATGGCTGACTAATTTTTTTTATTTATGCAGAGGCCGA
GGCCGCCTCGGCCTCTGAGCTATTCCAGAAGTAGTGAGGAGGCTTTTTTGGAGGCCTAGGCTTTTGCAAA
GATCGATCAAGAGACAGGATGAGGATCGTTTCGCATGATTGAACAAGATGGATTGCACGCAGGTTCTCCG
GCCGCTTGGGTGGAGAGGCTATTCGGCTATGACTGGGCACAACAGACAATCGGCTGCTCTGATGCCGCCG
TGTTCCGGCTGTCAGCGCAGGGGCGCCCGGTTCTTTTTGTCAAGACCGACCTGTCCGGTGCCCTGAATGA
ACTGCAAGACGAGGCAGCGCGGCTATCGTGGCTGGCCACGACGGGCGTTCCTTGCGCAGCTGTGCTCGAC
GTTGTCACTGAAGCGGGAAGGGACTGGCTGCTATTGGGCGAAGTGCCGGGGCAGGATCTCCTGTCATCTC
ACCTTGCTCCTGCCGAGAAAGTATCCATCATGGCTGATGCAATGCGGCGGCTGCATACGCTTGATCCGGC
TACCTGCCCATTCGACCACCAAGCGAAACATCGCATCGAGCGAGCACGTACTCGGATGGAAGCCGGTCTT
GTCGATCAGGATGATCTGGACGAAGAGCATCAGGGGCTCGCGCCAGCCGAACTGTTCGCCAGGCTCAAGG
CGAGCATGCCCGACGGCGAGGATCTCGTCGTGACCCATGGCGATGCCTGCTTGCCGAATATCATGGTGGA
AAATGGCCGCTTTTCTGGATTCATCGACTGTGGCCGGCTGGGTGTGGCGGACCGCTATCAGGACATAGCG
TTGGCTACCCGTGATATTGCTGAAGAGCTTGGCGGCGAATGGGCTGACCGCTTCCTCGTGCTTTACGGTA
TCGCCGCTCCCGATTCGCAGCGCATCGCCTTCTATCGCCTTCTTGACGAGTTCTTCTGAGCGGGACTCTG
GGGTTCGAAATGACCGACCAAGCGACGCCCAACCTGCCATCACGAGATTTCGATTCCACCGCCGCCTTCT
ATGAAAGGTTGGGCTTCGGAATCGTTTTCCGGGACGCCGGCTGGATGATCCTCCAGCGCGGGGATCTCAT
GCTGGAGTTCTTCGCCCACCCTAGGGGGAGGCTAACTGAAACACGGAAGGAGACAATACCGGAAGGAACC
CGCGCTATGACGGCAATAAAAAGACAGAATAAAACGCACGGTGTTGGGTCGTTTGTTCATAAACGCGGGG
TTCGGTCCCAGGGCTGGCACTCTGTCGATACCCCACCGAGACCCCATTGGGGCCAATACGCCCGCGTTTC
TTCCTTTTCCCCACCCCACCCCCCAAGTTCGGGTGAAGGCCCAGGGCTCGCAGCCAACGTCGGGGCGGCA
GGCCCTGCCATAGCCTCAGGTTACTCATATATACTTTAGATTGATTTAAAACTTCATTTTTAATTTAAAA
GGATCTAGGTGAAGATCCTTTTTGATAATCTCATGACCAAAATCCCTTAACGTGAGTTTTCGTTCCACTG
AGCGTCAGACCCCGTAGAAAAGATCAAAGGATCTTCTTGAGATCCTTTTTTTCTGCGCGTAATCTGCTGC
TTGCAAACAAAAAAACCACCGCTACCAGCGGTGGTTTGTTTGCCGGATCAAGAGCTACCAACTCTTTTTC
CGAAGGTAACTGGCTTCAGCAGAGCGCAGATACCAAATACTGTTCTTCTAGTGTAGCCGTAGTTAGGCCA
CCACTTCAAGAACTCTGTAGCACCGCCTACATACCTCGCTCTGCTAATCCTGTTACCAGTGGCTGCTGCC
AGTGGCGATAAGTCGTGTCTTACCGGGTTGGACTCAAGACGATAGTTACCGGATAAGGCGCAGCGGTCGG
GCTGAACGGGGGGTTCGTGCACACAGCCCAGCTTGGAGCGAACGACCTACACCGAACTGAGATACCTACA
GCGTGAGCTATGAGAAAGCGCCACGCTTCCCGAAGGGAGAAAGGCGGACAGGTATCCGGTAAGCGGCAGG
GTCGGAACAGGAGAGCGCACGAGGGAGCTTCCAGGGGGAAACGCCTGGTATCTTTATAGTCCTGTCGGGT
TTCGCCACCTCTGACTTGAGCGTCGATTTTTGTGATGCTCGTCAGGGGGGCGGAGCCTATGGAAAAACGC
CAGCAACGCGGCCTTTTTACGGTTCCTGGCCTTTTGCTGGCCTTTTGCTCACATGTTCTTTCCTGCGTTA
TCCCCTGATTCTGTGGATAACCGTATTACCGCCATGCAT
